>Addgene plasmid #107943 | pCAG-denAsCas12a(E174R/S542R/K548R/D908A)-NLS(nuc)-3xHA-VPR (RTW776) | addgene full sequence | sequence record 207614 | Addgene NGS Result
GGTCGACATTGATTATTGACTAGTTATTAATAGTAATCAATTACGGGGTCATTAGTTCATAGCCCATATA
TGGAGTTCCGCGTTACATAACTTACGGTAAATGGCCCGCCTGGCTGACCGCCCAACGACCCCCGCCCATT
GACGTCAATAATGACGTATGTTCCCATAGTAACGCCAATAGGGACTTTCCATTGACGTCAATGGGTGGAC
TATTTACGGTAAACTGCCCACTTGGCAGTACATCAAGTGTATCATATGCCAAGTACGCCCCCTATTGACG
TCAATGACGGTAAATGGCCCGCCTGGCATTATGCCCAGTACATGACCTTATGGGACTTTCCTACTTGGCA
GTACATCTACGTATTAGTCATCGCTATTACCATGGGTCGAGGTGAGCCCCACGTTCTGCTTCACTCTCCC
CATCTCCCCCCCCTCCCCACCCCCAATTTTGTATTTATTTATTTTTTAATTATTTTGTGCAGCGATGGGG
GCGGGGGGGGGGGGGGCGCGCGCCAGGCGGGGCGGGGCGGGGCGAGGGGCGGGGCGGGGCGAGGCGGAGA
GGTGCGGCGGCAGCCAATCAGAGCGGCGCGCTCCGAAAGTTTCCTTTTATGGCGAGGCGGCGGCGGCGGC
GGCCCTATAAAAAGCGAAGCGCGCGGCGGGCGGGAGTCGCTGCGTTGCCTTCGCCCCGTGCCCCGCTCCG
CGCCGCCTCGCGCCGCCCGCCCCGGCTCTGACTGACCGCGTTACTCCCACAGGTGAGCGGGCGGGACGGC
CCTTCTCCTCCGGGCTGTAATTAGCGCTTGGTTTAATGACGGCTCGTTTCTTTTCTGTGGCTGCGTGAAA
GCCTTAAAGGGCTCCGGGAGGGCCCTTTGTGCGGGGGGGAGCGGCTCGGGGGGTGCGTGCGTGTGTGTGT
GCGTGGGGAGCGCCGCGTGCGGCCCGCGCTGCCCGGCGGCTGTGAGCGCTGCGGGCGCGGCGCGGGGCTT
TGTGCGCTCCGCGTGTGCGCGAGGGGAGCGCGGCCGGGGGCGGTGCCCCGCGGTGCGGGGGGGCTGCGAG
GGGAACAAAGGCTGCGTGCGGGGTGTGTGCGTGGGGGGGTGAGCAGGGGGTGTGGGCGCGGCGGTCGGGC
TGTAACCCCCCCCTGCACCCCCCTCCCCGAGTTGCTGAGCACGGCCCGGCTTCGGGTGCGGGGCTCCGTG
CGGGGCGTGGCGCGGGGCTCGCCGTGCCGGGCGGGGGGTGGCGGCAGGTGGGGGTGCCGGGCGGGGCGGG
GCCGCCTCGGGCCGGGGAGGGCTCGGGGGAGGGGCGCGGCGGCCCCGGAGCGCCGGCGGCTGTCGAGGCG
CGGCGAGCCGCAGCCATTGCCTTTTATGGTAATCGTGCGAGAGGGCGCAGGGACTTCCTTTGTCCCAAAT
CTGGCGGAGCCGAAATCTGGGAGGCGCCGCCGCACCCCCTCTAGCGGGCGCGGGCGAAGCGGTGCGGCGC
CGGCAGGAAGGAAATGGGCGGGGAGGGCCTTCGTGCGTCGCCGCGCCGCCGTCCCCTTCTCCATCTCCAG
CCTCGGGGCTGCCGCAGGGGGACGGCTGCCTTCGGGGGGGACGGGGCAGGGCGGGGTTCGGCTTCTGGCG
TGTGACCGGCGGCTCTAGAGCCTCTGCTAACCATGTTCATGCCTTCTTCTTTTTCCTACAGCTCCTGGGC
AACGTGCTGGTTATTGTGCTGTCTCATCATTTTGGCAAAGAATTCTGCAGTCGACGGTACCGCGGGCCCG
GGATCCACCGGTCGCCACCATGACACAGTTCGAGGGCTTTACCAACCTGTATCAGGTGAGCAAGACACTG
CGGTTTGAGCTGATCCCACAGGGCAAGACCCTGAAGCACATCCAGGAGCAGGGCTTCATCGAGGAGGACA
AGGCCCGCAATGATCACTACAAGGAGCTGAAGCCCATCATCGATCGGATCTACAAGACCTATGCCGACCA
GTGCCTGCAGCTGGTGCAGCTGGATTGGGAGAACCTGAGCGCCGCCATCGACTCCTATAGAAAGGAGAAA
ACCGAGGAGACAAGGAACGCCCTGATCGAGGAGCAGGCCACATATCGCAATGCCATCCACGACTACTTCA
TCGGCCGGACAGACAACCTGACCGATGCCATCAATAAGAGACACGCCGAGATCTACAAGGGCCTGTTCAA
GGCCGAGCTGTTTAATGGCAAGGTGCTGAAGCAGCTGGGCACCGTGACCACAACCGAGCACGAGAACGCC
CTGCTGCGGAGCTTCGACAAGTTTACAACCTACTTCTCCGGCTTTTATAGAAACAGGAAGAACGTGTTCA
GCGCCGAGGATATCAGCACAGCCATCCCACACCGCATCGTGCAGGACAACTTCCCCAAGTTTAAGGAGAA
TTGTCACATCTTCACACGCCTGATCACCGCCGTGCCCAGCCTGCGGGAGCACTTTGAGAACGTGAAGAAG
GCCATCGGCATCTTCGTGAGCACCTCCATCGAGGAGGTGTTTTCCTTCCCTTTTTATAACCAGCTGCTGA
CACAGACCCAGATCGACCTGTATAACCAGCTGCTGGGAGGAATCTCTCGGGAGGCAGGCACCGAGAAGAT
CAAGGGCCTGAACGAGGTGCTGAATCTGGCCATCCAGAAGAATGATGAGACAGCCCACATCATCGCCTCC
CTGCCACACAGATTCATCCCCCTGTTTAAGCAGATCCTGTCCGATAGGAACACCCTGTCTTTCATCCTGG
AGGAGTTTAAGAGCGACGAGGAAGTGATCCAGTCCTTCTGCAAGTACAAGACACTGCTGAGAAACGAGAA
CGTGCTGGAGACAGCCGAGGCCCTGTTTAACGAGCTGAACAGCATCGACCTGACACACATCTTCATCAGC
CACAAGAAGCTGGAGACAATCAGCAGCGCCCTGTGCGACCACTGGGATACACTGAGGAATGCCCTGTATG
AGCGGAGAATCTCCGAGCTGACAGGCAAGATCACCAAGTCTGCCAAGGAGAAGGTGCAGCGCAGCCTGAA
GCACGAGGATATCAACCTGCAGGAGATCATCTCTGCCGCAGGCAAGGAGCTGAGCGAGGCCTTCAAGCAG
AAAACCAGCGAGATCCTGTCCCACGCACACGCCGCCCTGGATCAGCCACTGCCTACAACCCTGAAGAAGC
AGGAGGAGAAGGAGATCCTGAAGTCTCAGCTGGACAGCCTGCTGGGCCTGTACCACCTGCTGGACTGGTT
TGCCGTGGATGAGTCCAACGAGGTGGACCCCGAGTTCTCTGCCCGGCTGACCGGCATCAAGCTGGAGATG
GAGCCTTCTCTGAGCTTCTACAACAAGGCCAGAAATTATGCCACCAAGAAGCCCTACTCCGTGGAGAAGT
TCAAGCTGAACTTTCAGATGCCTACACTGGCCAGAGGCTGGGACGTGAATAGAGAGAAGAACAATGGCGC
CATCCTGTTTGTGAAGAACGGCCTGTACTATCTGGGCATCATGCCAAAGCAGAAGGGCAGGTATAAGGCC
CTGAGCTTCGAGCCCACAGAGAAAACCAGCGAGGGCTTTGATAAGATGTACTATGACTACTTCCCTGATG
CCGCCAAGATGATCCCAAAGTGCAGCACCCAGCTGAAGGCCGTGACAGCCCACTTTCAGACCCACACAAC
CCCCATCCTGCTGTCCAACAATTTCATCGAGCCTCTGGAGATCACAAAGGAGATCTACGACCTGAACAAT
CCTGAGAAGGAGCCAAAGAAGTTTCAGACAGCCTACGCCAAGAAAACCGGCGACCAGAAGGGCTACAGAG
AGGCCCTGTGCAAGTGGATCGACTTCACAAGGGATTTTCTGTCCAAGTATACCAAGACAACCTCTATCGA
TCTGTCTAGCCTGCGGCCATCCTCTCAGTATAAGGACCTGGGCGAGTACTATGCCGAGCTGAATCCCCTG
CTGTACCACATCAGCTTCCAGAGAATCGCCGAGAAGGAGATCATGGATGCCGTGGAGACAGGCAAGCTGT
ACCTGTTCCAGATCTATAACAAGGACTTTGCCAAGGGCCACCACGGCAAGCCTAATCTGCACACACTGTA
TTGGACCGGCCTGTTTTCTCCAGAGAACCTGGCCAAGACAAGCATCAAGCTGAATGGCCAGGCCGAGCTG
TTCTACCGCCCTAAGTCCAGGATGAAGAGGATGGCACACCGGCTGGGAGAGAAGATGCTGAACAAGAAGC
TGAAGGATCAGAAAACCCCAATCCCCGACACCCTGTACCAGGAGCTGTACGACTATGTGAATCACAGACT
GTCCCACGACCTGTCTGATGAGGCCAGGGCCCTGCTGCCCAACGTGATCACCAAGGAGGTGTCTCACGAG
ATCATCAAGGATAGGCGCTTTACCAGCGACAAGTTCTTTTTCCACGTGCCTATCACACTGAACTATCAGG
CCGCCAATTCCCCATCTAAGTTCAACCAGAGGGTGAATGCCTACCTGAAGGAGCACCCCGAGACACCTAT
CATCGGCATCGCCCGGGGCGAGAGAAACCTGATCTATATCACAGTGATCGACTCCACCGGCAAGATCCTG
GAGCAGCGGAGCCTGAACACCATCCAGCAGTTTGATTACCAGAAGAAGCTGGACAACAGGGAGAAGGAGA
GGGTGGCAGCAAGGCAGGCCTGGTCTGTGGTGGGCACAATCAAGGATCTGAAGCAGGGCTATCTGAGCCA
GGTCATCCACGAGATCGTGGACCTGATGATCCACTACCAGGCCGTGGTGGTGCTGGAGAACCTGAATTTC
GGCTTTAAGAGCAAGAGGACCGGCATCGCCGAGAAGGCCGTGTACCAGCAGTTCGAGAAGATGCTGATCG
ATAAGCTGAATTGCCTGGTGCTGAAGGACTATCCAGCAGAGAAAGTGGGAGGCGTGCTGAACCCATACCA
GCTGACAGACCAGTTCACCTCCTTTGCCAAGATGGGCACCCAGTCTGGCTTCCTGTTTTACGTGCCTGCC
CCATATACATCTAAGATCGATCCCCTGACCGGCTTCGTGGACCCCTTCGTGTGGAAAACCATCAAGAATC
ACGAGAGCCGCAAGCACTTCCTGGAGGGCTTCGACTTTCTGCACTACGACGTGAAAACCGGCGACTTCAT
CCTGCACTTTAAGATGAACAGAAATCTGTCCTTCCAGAGGGGCCTGCCCGGCTTTATGCCTGCATGGGAT
ATCGTGTTCGAGAAGAACGAGACACAGTTTGACGCCAAGGGCACCCCTTTCATCGCCGGCAAGAGAATCG
TGCCAGTGATCGAGAATCACAGATTCACCGGCAGATACCGGGACCTGTATCCTGCCAACGAGCTGATCGC
CCTGCTGGAGGAGAAGGGCATCGTGTTCAGGGATGGCTCCAACATCCTGCCAAAGCTGCTGGAGAATGAC
GATTCTCACGCCATCGACACGATGGTGGCCCTGATCCGCAGCGTGCTGCAGATGCGGAACTCCAATGCCG
CCACAGGCGAGGACTATATCAACAGCCCCGTGCGCGATCTGAATGGCGTGTGCTTCGACTCCCGGTTTCA
GAACCCAGAGTGGCCAATGGACGCCGATGCCAATGGCGCCTACCACATCGCCCTGAAGGGCCAGCTGCTG
CTGAATCACCTGAAGGAGAGCAAGGATCTGAAGCTGCAGAACGGCATCTCCAATCAGGACTGGCTGGCCT
ACATCCAGGAGCTGCGCAACAAAAGGCCGGCGGCCACGAAAAAGGCCGGCCAGGCAAAAAAGAAAAAGGG
ATCCTACCCATACGATGTTCCAGATTACGCTTATCCCTACGACGTGCCTGATTATGCATACCCATATGAT
GTCCCCGACTATGCCGGAAGCGAGGCCAGCGGTTCCGGACGGGCTGACGCATTGGACGATTTTGATCTGG
ATATGCTGGGAAGTGACGCCCTCGATGATTTTGACCTTGACATGCTTGGTTCGGATGCCCTTGATGACTT
TGACCTCGACATGCTCGGCAGTGACGCCCTTGATGATTTCGACCTGGACATGCTGATTAACTCTAGAAGT
TCCGGATCTCCGAAAAAGAAACGCAAAGTTGGTAGCCAGTACCTGCCCGACACCGACGACCGGCACCGGA
TCGAGGAAAAGCGGAAGCGGACCTACGAGACATTCAAGAGCATCATGAAGAAGTCCCCCTTCAGCGGCCC
CACCGACCCTAGACCTCCACCTAGAAGAATCGCCGTGCCCAGCAGATCCAGCGCCAGCGTGCCAAAACCT
GCCCCCCAGCCTTACCCCTTCACCAGCAGCCTGAGCACCATCAACTACGACGAGTTCCCTACCATGGTGT
TCCCCAGCGGCCAGATCTCTCAGGCCTCTGCTCTGGCTCCAGCCCCTCCTCAGGTGCTGCCTCAGGCTCC
TGCTCCTGCACCAGCTCCAGCCATGGTGTCTGCACTGGCTCAGGCACCAGCACCCGTGCCTGTGCTGGCT
CCTGGACCTCCACAGGCTGTGGCTCCACCAGCCCCTAAACCTACACAGGCCGGCGAGGGCACACTGTCTG
AAGCTCTGCTGCAGCTGCAGTTCGACGACGAGGATCTGGGAGCCCTGCTGGGAAACAGCACCGATCCTGC
CGTGTTCACCGACCTGGCCAGCGTGGACAACAGCGAGTTCCAGCAGCTGCTGAACCAGGGCATCCCTGTG
GCCCCTCACACCACCGAGCCCATGCTGATGGAATACCCCGAGGCCATCACCCGGCTCGTGACAGGCGCTC
AGAGGCCTCCTGATCCAGCTCCTGCCCCTCTGGGAGCACCAGGCCTGCCTAATGGACTGCTGTCTGGCGA
CGAGGACTTCAGCTCTATCGCCGATATGGATTTCTCAGCCTTGCTGGGCTCTGGCAGCGGCAGCCGGGAT
TCCAGGGAAGGGATGTTTTTGCCGAAGCCTGAGGCCGGCTCCGCTATTAGTGACGTGTTTGAGGGCCGCG
AGGTGTGCCAGCCAAAACGAATCCGGCCATTTCATCCTCCAGGAAGTCCATGGGCCAACCGCCCACTCCC
CGCCAGCCTCGCACCAACACCAACCGGTCCAGTACATGAGCCAGTCGGGTCACTGACCCCGGCACCAGTC
CCTCAGCCACTGGATCCAGCGCCCGCAGTGACTCCCGAGGCCAGTCACCTGTTGGAGGATCCCGATGAAG
AGACGAGCCAGGCTGTCAAAGCCCTTCGGGAGATGGCCGATACTGTGATTCCCCAGAAGGAAGAGGCTGC
AATCTGTGGCCAAATGGACCTTTCCCATCCGCCCCCAAGGGGCCATCTGGATGAGCTGACAACCACACTT
GAGTCCATGACCGAGGATCTGAACCTGGACTCACCCCTGACCCCGGAATTGAACGAGATTCTGGATACCT
TCCTGAACGACGAGTGCCTCTTGCATGCCATGCATATCAGCACAGGACTGTCCATCTTCGACACATCTCT
GTTTTAAGCGGCCGCACTCCTCAGGTGCAGGCTGCCTATCAGAAGGTGGTGGCTGGTGTGGCCAATGCCC
TGGCTCACAAATACCACTGAGATCTTTTTCCCTCTGCCAAAAATTATGGGGACATCATGAAGCCCCTTGA
GCATCTGACTTCTGGCTAATAAAGGAAATTTATTTTCATTGCAATAGTGTGTTGGAATTTTTTGTGTCTC
TCACTCGGAAGGACATATGGGAGGGCAAATCATTTAAAACATCAGAATGAGTATTTGGTTTAGAGTTTGG
CAACATATGCCCATATGCTGGCTGCCATGAACAAAGGTTGGCTATAAAGAGGTCATCAGTATATGAAACA
GCCCCCTGCTGTCCATTCCTTATTCCATAGAAAAGCCTTGACTTGAGGTTAGATTTTTTTTATATTTTGT
TTTGTGTTATTTTTTTCTTTAACATCCCTAAAATTTTCCTTACATGTTTTACTAGCCAGATTTTTCCTCC
TCTCCTGACTACTCCCAGTCATAGCTGTCCCTCTTCTCTTATGGAGATCCCTCGACCTGCAGCCCAAGCT
TGGCGTAATCATGGTCATAGCTGTTTCCTGTGTGAAATTGTTATCCGCTCACAATTCCACACAACATACG
AGCCGGAAGCATAAAGTGTAAAGCCTGGGGTGCCTAATGAGTGAGCTAACTCACATTAATTGCGTTGCGC
TCACTGCCCGCTTTCCAGTCGGGAAACCTGTCGTGCCAGCGGATCCGCATCTCAATTAGTCAGCAACCAT
AGTCCCGCCCCTAACTCCGCCCATCCCGCCCCTAACTCCGCCCAGTTCCGCCCATTCTCCGCCCCATGGC
TGACTAATTTTTTTTATTTATGCAGAGGCCGAGGCCGCCTCGGCCTCTGAGCTATTCCAGAAGTAGTGAG
GAGGCTTTTTTGGAGGCCTAGGCTTTTGCAAAAAGCTAACTTGTTTATTGCAGCTTATAATGGTTACAAA
TAAAGCAATAGCATCACAAATTTCACAAATAAAGCATTTTTTTCACTGCATTCTAGTTGTGGTTTGTCCA
AACTCATCAATGTATCTTATCATGTCTGGATCCGCTGCATTAATGAATCGGCCAACGCGCGGGGAGAGGC
GGTTTGCGTATTGGGCGCTCTTCCGCTTCCTCGCTCACTGACTCGCTGCGCTCGGTCGTTCGGCTGCGGC
GAGCGGTATCAGCTCACTCAAAGGCGGTAATACGGTTATCCACAGAATCAGGGGATAACGCAGGAAAGAA
CATGTGAGCAAAAGGCCAGCAAAAGGCCAGGAACCGTAAAAAGGCCGCGTTGCTGGCGTTTTTCCATAGG
CTCCGCCCCCCTGACGAGCATCACAAAAATCGACGCTCAAGTCAGAGGTGGCGAAACCCGACAGGACTAT
AAAGATACCAGGCGTTTCCCCCTGGAAGCTCCCTCGTGCGCTCTCCTGTTCCGACCCTGCCGCTTACCGG
ATACCTGTCCGCCTTTCTCCCTTCGGGAAGCGTGGCGCTTTCTCATAGCTCACGCTGTAGGTATCTCAGT
TCGGTGTAGGTCGTTCGCTCCAAGCTGGGCTGTGTGCACGAACCCCCCGTTCAGCCCGACCGCTGCGCCT
TATCCGGTAACTATCGTCTTGAGTCCAACCCGGTAAGACACGACTTATCGCCACTGGCAGCAGCCACTGG
TAACAGGATTAGCAGAGCGAGGTATGTAGGCGGTGCTACAGAGTTCTTGAAGTGGTGGCCTAACTACGGC
TACACTAGAAGAACAGTATTTGGTATCTGCGCTCTGCTGAAGCCAGTTACCTTCGGAAAAAGAGTTGGTA
GCTCTTGATCCGGCAAACAAACCACCGCTGGTAGCGGTGGTTTTTTTGTTTGCAAGCAGCAGATTACGCG
CAGAAAAAAAGGATCTCAAGAAGATCCTTTGATCTTTTCTACGGGGTCTGACGCTCAGTGGAACGAAAAC
TCACGTTAAGGGATTTTGGTCATGAGATTATCAAAAAGGATCTTCACCTAGATCCTTTTAAATTAAAAAT
GAAGTTTTAAATCAATCTAAAGTATATATGAGTAAACTTGGTCTGACAGTTACCAATGCTTAATCAGTGA
GGCACCTATCTCAGCGATCTGTCTATTTCGTTCATCCATAGTTGCCTGACTCCCCGTCGTGTAGATAACT
ACGATACGGGAGGGCTTACCATCTGGCCCCAGTGCTGCAATGATACCGCGAGACCCACGCTCACCGGCTC
CAGATTTATCAGCAATAAACCAGCCAGCCGGAAGGGCCGAGCGCAGAAGTGGTCCTGCAACTTTATCCGC
CTCCATCCAGTCTATTAATTGTTGCCGGGAAGCTAGAGTAAGTAGTTCGCCAGTTAATAGTTTGCGCAAC
GTTGTTGCCATTGCTACAGGCATCGTGGTGTCACGCTCGTCGTTTGGTATGGCTTCATTCAGCTCCGGTT
CCCAACGATCAAGGCGAGTTACATGATCCCCCATGTTGTGCAAAAAAGCGGTTAGCTCCTTCGGTCCTCC
GATCGTTGTCAGAAGTAAGTTGGCCGCAGTGTTATCACTCATGGTTATGGCAGCACTGCATAATTCTCTT
ACTGTCATGCCATCCGTAAGATGCTTTTCTGTGACTGGTGAGTACTCAACCAAGTCATTCTGAGAATAGT
GTATGCGGCGACCGAGTTGCTCTTGCCCGGCGTCAATACGGGATAATACCGCGCCACATAGCAGAACTTT
AAAAGTGCTCATCATTGGAAAACGTTCTTCGGGGCGAAAACTCTCAAGGATCTTACCGCTGTTGAGATCC
AGTTCGATGTAACCCACTCGTGCACCCAACTGATCTTCAGCATCTTTTACTTTCACCAGCGTTTCTGGGT
GAGCAAAAACAGGAAGGCAAAATGCCGCAAAAAAGGGAATAAGGGCGACACGGAAATGTTGAATACTCAT
ACTCTTCCTTTTTCAATATTATTGAAGCATTTATCAGGGTTATTGTCTCATGAGCGGATACATATTTGAA
TGTATTTAGAAAAATAAACAAATAGGGGTTCCGCGCACATTTCCCCGAAAAGTGCCACCTG
Features (pLannotate 1.2.2; 23 found; start..end, strand, type, name):
      5..384     +  enhancer       CMV enhancer: human cytomegalovirus immediate early enhancer
    387..662     +  promoter       chicken β-actin promoter: No description available
    663..1671    +  intron         chimeric intron: chimera between introns from chicken β-actin and rabbit β-globin
   1720..1756    +  misc_feature   MCS (fragment): multiple cloning site
   1770..5690    +  CDS            AsCpf1: CRISPR-associated protein from Acidaminococcus sp. BV3L6 (Zetsche et al., 2015)
   5691..5738    +  CDS            nucleoplasmin NLS: bipartite nuclear localization signal from nucleoplasmin
   5745..5825    +  CDS            3xHA: three tandem HA epitope tags
   5976..5992    +  CDS            VP96 (fragment): 6 tandem repeats of the minimal activation domain of herpes simplex virus VP16 (Cheng et al., 2013)
   6057..6836    +  CDS            RELA (fragment): TF65_HUMAN - Also known as NFKB3. Experimental evidence at protein level: Swiss-Prot protein existence level 1. NF-kappa-B is a pleiotropic transcription factor present in almost all cell types and is the endpoint of a series of signal transduction events that are initiated by a vast array of stimuli related to many biological processes such as inflammation, immunity, differentiation, cell growth, tumorigenesis and apoptosis. NF-kappa-B is a homo- or heterodimeric complex formed by the Rel-like domain- containing proteins RELA/p65, RELB, NFKB1/p105, NFKB1/p50, REL and NFKB2/p52. The heterodime
   6855..7424    +  CDS            Rta AD: transcriptional activation domain from the human herpesvirus 4 (Epstein-Barr virus) replication and transcription activator Rta/BRLF1 (Hardwick et al., 1992; Chavez et al., 2015)
   7436..7507    +  CDS            HBB (fragment): HBB_PONPY - Experimental evidence at transcript level: Swiss-Prot protein existence level 2. Involved in oxygen transport from the lung to the various peripheral tissues. From Pongo pygmaeus (Bornean orangutan).
   7578..7633    +  polyA_signal   β-globin poly(A) signal: rabbit β-globin polyadenylation signal (Gil and Proudfoot, 1987)
   8018..8034    -  protein_bind   lac operator: The lac repressor binds to the lac operator to inhibit transcription in E. coli. This inhibition can be relieved by adding lactose or isopropyl-β-D-thiogalactopyranoside (IPTG). lac repressor encoded by lacI
   8042..8072    -  promoter       lac promoter: promoter for the E. coli lac operon
   8087..8108    -  protein_bind   CAP binding site: CAP binding activates transcription in the presence of cAMP. E. coli catabolite activator protein
   8121..8160    -  CDS            lacI (fragment): lac repressor; lacI; The lac repressor binds to the lac operator to inhibit transcription in E. coli. This inhibition can be relieved by adding lactose or isopropyl-β-D-thiogalactopyranoside (IPTG).
   8167..8189    +  promoter       SV40 promoter (fragment): SV40 enhancer and early promoter
   8213..8348    +  rep_origin     SV40 ori: SV40 origin of replication
   8368..8502    +  polyA_signal   SV40 poly(A) signal: SV40 polyadenylation signal
   8504..8558    -  CDS            lacI (fragment): lac repressor; lacI; The lac repressor binds to the lac operator to inhibit transcription in E. coli. This inhibition can be relieved by adding lactose or isopropyl-β-D-thiogalactopyranoside (IPTG).
   8741..9329    -  rep_origin     ori: high-copy-number ColE1/pMB1/pBR322/pUC origin of replication
   9500..10360   -  CDS            AmpR: β-lactamase; bla; confers resistance to ampicillin, carbenicillin, and related antibiotics
  10361..10465   -  promoter       AmpR promoter: bla
