[The description below was written by a language model from this plasmid's Addgene catalogue record and pLannotate feature annotations shown in this document.]
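Description:
pCAG-denAsCas12a(E174R/S542R/K548R/D908A)-NLS(nuc)-3xHA-VPR (RTW776) is a roughly 10.5 kb mammalian expression plasmid built on the pCAG-CFP backbone. It is maintained in E. coli as a high-copy plasmid through a ColE1/pUC-type origin and selected with ampicillin via the β-lactamase gene and its native promoter. The backbone also carries remnants of lac regulatory sequences and a small SV40 region containing the SV40 origin and a poly(A) signal. No mammalian selection marker is annotated, so it appears suited to transient transfection.

The expression cassette is driven by the CAG promoter, annotated as the CMV immediate-early enhancer, the chicken β-actin promoter and a chimeric β-actin/β-globin intron, and it ends in a rabbit β-globin polyadenylation signal. The open reading frame encodes human codon-optimized Cas12a (Cpf1) from Acidaminococcus sp. BV3L6. It carries the E174R, S542R and K548R substitutions that define the enhanced "enAsCas12a" variant, plus D908A, which abolishes DNase activity. Fused to its C terminus, in order, are a bipartite nucleoplasmin nuclear localization signal, a triple HA epitope tag for detection, and the tripartite VPR activator (VP64, p65/RELA and the Epstein-Barr virus Rta activation domain). The automated annotation picks up the VP64 portion only as a short VP16-repeat fragment. A short hit labelled HBB downstream of the fusion most likely reflects β-globin 3′ sequence rather than a coding element.

The resulting protein binds DNA in a crRNA-guided manner without cutting it and recruits transcriptional activation machinery, making the plasmid a tool for programmable gene activation (CRISPRa) in mammalian cells. No crRNA cassette is annotated, so the guide must be supplied separately.
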