Addgene plasmid #107943: pCAG-denAsCas12a(E174R/S542R/K548R/D908A)-NLS(nuc)-3xHA-VPR (RTW776)
Purpose: Mammalian expression plasmid for human codon optimized DNase-inactive enAsCas12a (enhanced AsCas12a) fused to the VPR activation domain, encoding E174R/S542R/K548R/D908A substitutions
Depositing lab: Keith Joung & Benjamin Kleinstiver. Publication: Engineered CRISPR-Cas12a variants with increased activities and improved targeting ranges for gene, epigenetic and base editing. Kleinstiver BP, Sousa AA, Walton RT, Tak YE, Hsu JY, Clement K, Welch MM, Horng JE, Malagon-Lopez J, Scarfo I, Maus MV, Pinello L, Aryee MJ, Joung JK. Nat Biotechnol. 2019 Feb 11. pii: 10.1038/s41587-018-0011-0. doi: 10.1038/s41587-018-0011-0. PubMed 30742127.
Backbone
  Vector backbone: pCAG-CFP
  Backbone manufacturer: Connie Cepko lab (Addgene plasmid #11179)
  Vector type: Mammalian Expression
Growth in bacteria
  Bacterial resistance: Ampicillin, 100 μg/mL
  Growth temperature: 37°C
  Growth strain: DH5alpha
  Copy number: High Copy
Gene/Insert
  Gene/Insert name: human codon optimized DNase-inactive (D908A) enAsCas12a (E174R/S542R/K548R) fused to VPR activation domain (alt names: RTW776; inactive version of enhanced Cas12a from Acidaminococcus sp. BV3L6)
  Species: Acidaminococcus sp. BV3L6
  Mutation: E174R, S542R, K548R and D908A
  Promoter: CAG
  Tag / fusion protein: NLS (nucleoplasmin) (C terminal on insert); 3x HA (C terminal on insert); VPR (VP64-p65-Rta) (C terminal on insert)
  Cloning method: Gibson Cloning
  Sequencing primers: 5′ pCAG-F (5'-GCAACGTGCTGGTTATTGTG-3'); 3′ Bglob-pA-R (5'-ttttggcagagggaaaaaga-3')
Terms and licenses: Academic/Nonprofit Terms; Industry Terms: Not Available to Industry
How to cite: pCAG-denAsCas12a(E174R/S542R/K548R/D908A)-NLS(nuc)-3xHA-VPR (RTW776) was a gift from Keith Joung & Benjamin Kleinstiver (Addgene plasmid # 107943 ; http://n2t.net/addgene:107943 ; RRID:Addgene_107943)
